>Addgene plasmid #231276 | pAVEC1_N-StrepIII | addgene full sequence | sequence record 461050 | Addgene NGS Result
TTGAGATCCTTTTTTTCTGCGCGTAATCTGCTGCTTGCAAACAAAAAAACCACCGCTACCAGCGGTGGTT
TGTTTGCCGGATCAAGAGCTACCAACTCTTTTTCCGAAGGTAACTGGCTTCAGCAGAGCGCAGATACCAA
ATACTGTTCTTCTAGTGTAGCCGTAGTTAGGCCACCACTTCAAGAACTCTGTAGCACCGCCTACATACCT
CGCTCTGCTAATCCTGTTACCAGTGGCTGCTGCCAGTGGCGATAAGTCGTGTCTTACCGGGTTGGACTCA
AGACGATAGTTACCGGATAAGGCGCAGCGGTCGGGCTGAACGGGGGGTTCGTGCACACAGCCCAGCTTGG
AGCGAACGACCTACACCGAACTGAGATACCTACAGCGTGAGCTATGAGAAAGCGCCACGCTTCCCGAAGG
GAGAAAGGCGGACAGGTATCCGGTAAGCGGCAGGGTCGGAACAGGAGAGCGCACGAGGGAGCTTCCAGGG
GGAAACGCCTGGTATCTTTATAGTCCTGTCGGGTTTCGCCACCTCTGACTTGAGCGTCGATTTTTGTGAT
GCTCGTCAGGGGGGCGGAGCCTATGGAAAAACGCCAGCAACGCGGCCTTTTTACGGTTCCTGGCCTTTTG
CTGGCCTTTTGCTCACATGTTCTTTCCTGCGTTATCCCCTGATTCTGTGGATAACCGTATTACCGCCTTT
GAGTGACTGAAGAACCGAGCGCCGCCGTCTAAAAAGGTGATGTGTATTTGAGTAAAACAGCTTGCGTCAT
GCGGTCGCTGCGTATATGATGCGATGAGTAAATAAACAAATACGCAAGGGGAACGCATGAAGGTTATCGC
TGTACTTAACCAGAAAGGCGGGTCAGGCAAGACGACCATCGCAACCCATCTAGCCCGCGCCCTGCAACTC
GCCGGGGCCGATGTTCTGTTAGTCGATTCCGATCCCCAGGGCAGTGCCCGCGATTGGGCGGCCGTGCGGG
AAGATCAACCGCTAACCGTTGTCGGCATCGACCGCCCGACGATTGACCGCGACGTGAAGGCCATCGGCCG
GCGCGACTTCGTAGTGATCGACGGAGCGCCCCAGGCGGCGGACTTGGCTGTGTCCGCGATCAAGGCAGCC
GACTTCGTGCTGATTCCGGTGCAGCCAAGCCCTTACGACATATGGGCCACCGCCGACCTGGTGGAGCTGG
TTAAGCAGCGCATTGAGGTCACGGATGGAAGGCTACAAGCGGCCTTTGTCGTGTCGCGGGCGATCAAAGG
CACGCGCATCGGCGGTGAGGTTGCCGAGGCGCTGGCCGGGTACGAGCTGCCCATTCTTGAGTCCCGTATC
ACGCAGCGCGTGAGCTACCCAGGCACTGCCGCCGCCGGCACAACCGTTCTTGAATCAGAACCCGAGGGCG
ACGCTGCCCGCGAGGTCCAGGCGCTGGCCGCTGAAATTAAATCAAAACTCATTTGAGTTAATGAGGTAAA
GAGAAAATGAGCAAAAGCACAAACACGCTAAGTGCCGGCCGTCCGAGCGCACGCAGCAGCAAGGCTGCAA
CGTTGGCCAGCCTGGCAGACACGCCAGCCATGAAGCGGGTCAACTTTCAGTTGCCGGCGGAGGATCACAC
CAAGCTGAAGATGTACGCGGTACGCCAAGGCAAGACCATTACCGAGCTGCTATCTGAATACATCGCGCAG
CTACCAGAGTAAATGAGCAAATGAATAAATGAGTAGATGAATTTTAGCGGCTAAAGGAGGCGGCATGGAA
AATCAAGAACAACCAGGCACCGACGCCGTGGAATGCCCCATGTGTGGAGGAACGGGCGGTTGGCCAGGCG
TAAGCGGCTGGGTTGCCTGCCGGCCCTGCAATGGCACTGGAACCCCCAAGCCCGAGGAATCGGCGTGAGC
GGTCGCAAACCATCCGGCCCGGTACAAATCGGCGCGGCGCTGGGTGATGACCTGGTGGAGAAGTTGAAGG
CCGCGCAGGCCGCCCAGCGGCAACGCATCGAGGCAGAAGCACGCCCCGGTGAATCGTGGCAAGCGGCCGC
TGATCGAATCCGCAAAGAATCCCGGCAACCGCCGGCAGCCGGTGCGCCGTCGATTAGGAAGCCGCCCAAG
GGCGACGAGCAACCAGATTTTTTCGTTCCGATGCTCTATGACGTGGGCACCCGCGATAGTCGCAGCATCA
TGGACGTGGCCGTTTTCCGTCTGTCGAAGCGTGACCGACGAGCTGGCGAGGTGATCCGCTACGAGCTTCC
AGACGGGCACGTAGAGGTTTCCGCAGGGCCGGCCGGCATGGCCAGTGTGTGGGATTACGACCTGGTACTG
ATGGCGGTTTCCCATCTAACCGAATCCATGAACCGATACCGGGAAGGGAAGGGAGACAAGCCCGGCCGCG
TGTTCCGTCCACACGTTGCGGACGTACTCAAGTTCTGCCGGCGAGCCGATGGCGGAAAGCAGAAAGACGA
CCTGGTAGAAACCTGCATTCGGTTAAACACCACGCACGTTGCCATGCAGCGTACGAAGAAGGCCAAGAAC
GGCCGCCTGGTGACGGTATCCGAGGGTGAAGCCTTGATTAGCCGCTACAAGATCGTAAAGAGCGAAACCG
GGCGGCCGGAGTACATCGAGATCGAGCTAGCTGATTGGATGTACCGCGAGATCACAGAAGGCAAGAACCC
GGACGTGCTGACGGTTCACCCCGATTACTTTTTGATCGATCCCGGCATCGGCCGTTTTCTCTACCGCCTG
GCACGCCGCGCCGCAGGCAAGGCAGAAGCCAGATGGTTGTTCAAGACGATCTACGAACGCAGTGGCAGCG
CCGGAGAGTTCAAGAAGTTCTGTTTCACCGTGCGCAAGCTGATCGGGTCAAATGACCTGCCGGAGTACGA
TTTGAAGGAGGAGGCGGGGCAGGCTGGCCCGATCCTAGTCATGCGCTACCGCAACCTGATCGAGGGCGAA
GCATCCGCCGGTTCCTAATGTACGGAGCAGATGCTAGGGCAAATTGCCCTAGCAGGGGAAAAAGGTCGAA
AAGGTCTCTTTCCTGTGGATAGCACGTACATTGGGAACCCAAAGCCGTACATTGGGAACCGGAACCCGTA
CATTGGGAACCCAAAGCCGTACATTGGGAACCGGTCACACATGTAAGTGACTGATATAAAAGAGAAAAAA
GGCGATTTTTCCGCCTAAAACTCTTTAAAACTTATTAAAACTCTTAAAACCCGCCTGGCCTGTGCATAAC
TGTCTGGCCAGCGCACAGCCGAAGAGCTGCAAAAAGCGCCTACCCTTCGGTCGCTGCGCTCCCTACGCCC
CGCCGCTTCGCGTCGGCCTATCGCGGCCGCTGGCCGCTCAAAAATGGCTGGCCTACGGCCAGGCAATCTA
CCAGCGCGCGGACAAGCTAGGATTGGCAGGATATATTCAGTTGTAAATGCGAGCTGTTGGCTGGCTGGTG
GCAGGATATATTCAGTTGTAAATAAATTGACGCTTAGACAACTTAATAACACATTGCGGACGTTTTTAAT
GTACTGAATTAACGCCGAATTAATTCGAGCTCTTCTAGAGATCTGATAATTTATTTGAAAATTCATAAGA
AAAGCAAACGTTACATGAATTGATGAAACAATACAAAGACAGATAAAGCCACGCACATTTAGGATATTGG
CCGAGATTACTGAATATTGAGTAAGATCACGGAATTTCTGACAGGAGCATGTCTTCAATTCAGCCCAAAT
GGCAGTTGAAATACTCAAACCGCCCCATATGCAGGAGCGGATCATTCATTGTTTGTTTGGTTGCCTTTGC
CAACATGGGAGTCCAAGATTCTGCAGTCAAATCTCGGTGACGGGCAGGACCGGACGGGGCGGTACCGGCA
GGCTGAAGTCCAGCTGCCAGAAACCCACGTCATGCCAGTTCCCGTGCTTGAAGCCGGCCGCCCGCAGCAT
GCCGCGGGGGGCATATCCGAGCGCCTCGTGCATGCGCACGCTCGGGTCGTTGGGCAGCCCGATGACAGCG
ACCACGCTCTTGAAGCCCTGTGCCTCCAGGGACTTCAGCAGGTGGGTGTAGAGCGTGGAGCCCAGTCCCG
TCCGCTGGTGGCGGGGGGAGACGTACACGGTCGACTCGGCCGTCCAGTCGTAGGCGTTGCGTGCCTTCCA
GGGGCCAGCGTAGGCGATGCCGGCGACCTCGCCGTCCACCTCGGCGACGAGCCAGGGATAGCGCTCCCGC
AGACGGACGAGGTCGTCCGTCCACTCCTGCGGTTCCTGCGGCTCGGTACGGAAGTTGACCGTGCTTGTCT
CGATGTAGTGGTTGACGATGGTGCAGACCGCCGGCATGTCCGCCTCGGTGGCACGGCGGATGTCGGCCGG
GCGTCGTTCTGGGCTCATCGATTCGATTTGGTGTATCGAGATTGGTTATGAAATTCAGATGCTAGTGTAA
TGTATTGGTAATTTGGGAAGATATAATAGGAAGCAAGGCTATTTATCCATTTCTGAAAAGGCGAAATGGC
GTCACCGCGAGCGTCACGCGCATTCCGTTCTTGCTGTAAAGCGTTGTTTGGTACACTTTTGACTAGCGAG
GCTTGGCGTGTCAGCGTATCTATTCAAAAGTCGTTAATGGCTGCGGATCAAGAAAAAGTTGGAATAGAAA
CAGAATACCCGCGAAATTCAGGCCCGGTTGCCATGTCCTACACGCCGAAATAAACGACCAAATTAGTAGA
AAAATAAAAACTGACTCGGATACTTACGTCACGTCTTGCGCACTGATTTGAAAAATCTCAGCTCGAGGAC
TAGAGCCAAGCTGATCTCCTTTGCCCCGGAGATCACCATGGACGACTTTCTCTATCTCTACGATCTAGGA
AGAAAGTTCGACGGAGAAGGTGACGATACCATGTTCACCACCGATAATGAGAAGATTAGCCTCTTCAATT
TCAGAAAGAATGCTGACCCACAGATGGTTAGAGAGGCTTACGCGGCAGGTCTCATCAAGACGATCTACCC
GAGTAATAATCTCCAGGAGATCAAATACCTTCCCAAGAAGGTTAAAGATGCAGTCAAAAGATTCAGGACT
AACTGCATCAAGAACACAGAGAAAGATATATTTCTCAAGATCAGAAGTACTATTCCAGTATGGACGATTC
AAGGCTTGCTTCATAAACCAAGGCAAGTAATAGAGATTGGAGTCTCTAAGAAAGTAGTTCCTACTGAATC
AAAGGCCATGGAGTCAAAAATTCAGATCGAGGATCTAACAGAACTCGCCGTGAAGACTGGCGAACAGTTC
ATACAGAGTCTTTTACGACTCAATGACAAGAAGAAAATCTTCGTCAACATGGTGGAGCACGACACTCTCG
TCTACTCCAAGAATATCAAAGATACAGTCTCAGAAGACCAAAGGGCTATTGAGACTTTTCAACAAAGGGT
AATATCGGGAAACCTCCTCGGATTCCATTGCCCAGCTATCTGTCACTTCATCAAAAGGACAGTAGAAAAG
GAAGGTGGCACCTACAAATGCCATCATTGCGATAAAGGAAAGGCTATCGTTCAAGATGCCTCTGCCGACA
GTGGTCCCAAAGATGGACCCCCACCCACGAGGAGCATCGTGGAAAAAGAAGACGTTCCAACCACGTCTTC
AAAGCAAGTGGATTGATGTGATATCTCCACTGACGTAAGGGATGACGCACAATCCCACTATCCTTCGCAA
TGAGACTTTTCAACAAAGGGTAATATCGGGAAACCTCCTCGGATTCCATTGCCCAGCTATCTGTCACTTC
ATCAAAAGGACAGTAGAAAAGGAAGGTGGCACCTACAAATGCCATCATTGCGATAAAGGAAAGGCTATCG
TTCAAGATGCCTCTGCCGACAGTGGTCCCAAAGATGGACCCCCACCCACGAGGAGCATCGTGGAAAAAGA
AGACGTTCCAACCACGTCTTCAAAGCAAGTGGATTGATGTGATATCTCCACTGACGTAAGGGATGACGCA
CAATCCCACTATCCTTCGCAAGACCCTTCCTCTATATAAGGAAGTTCATTTCATTTGGAGAGAGGCCTAT
TTTTACAACAATTACCAACAACAACAAACAACAAACAACATTACAATTACTATTTACAATTACAGGCCTC
CCGGGACCATGTACCCATACGATGTCCCAGATTATGCCGCCGGAGCCTATCCTTATGATGTTCCTGATTA
CGCTGCTGGTGCTTACCCTTACGATGTGCCTGACTACGCCGGTGGTGGTAGTGGTGGTGGAAGTGGAGGA
TCTGCTTGGAGCCATCCTCAGTTCGAGAAAGGAGGAGGATCTGGAGGAGGTTCTGGTGGTTCTGCTTGGT
CTCATCCACAGTTTGAGAAGTCAGGAAGCGAAACACCAGGAACATCAGAAAGTGCAACACCAGAATCTGG
ATCCGGCTCTGAAACTCCTGGTACTAGTGAATCGGCTACCCCTGAATCAGGGTCCTGATCACGGCCATGC
TAGAGTCCGCAAAAATCACCAGTCTCTCTCTACAAATCTATCTCTCTCTATTTTTCTCCAGAATAATGTG
TGAGTAGTTCCCAGATAAGGGAATTAGGGTTCTTATAGGGTTTCGCTCATGTGTTGAGCATATAAGAAAC
CCTTAGTATGTATTTGTATTTGTAAAATACTTCTATCAATAAAATTTCTAATTCCTAAAACCAAAATCCA
GTGACCTGGTAACCTGGCAGGATATATGCGGTTGTAATTTTGGCAGGATATATGCGGTTGTAATTCATTT
TTATTGTCTAAATTTCTGTATTTGTTTGTTTGCAATTAGATCCACGTTGTGTCTCAAAATCTCTGATGTT
ACATTGCACAAGATAAAAATATATCATCATGAACAATAAAACTGTCTGCTTACATAAACAGTAATACAAG
GGGTGTTATGAGCCATATTCAACGGGAAACGTCGAGGCCGCGATTAAATTCCAACATGGATGCTGATTTA
TATGGGTATAAATGGGCTCGCGATAATGTCGGGCAATCAGGTGCGACAATCTATCGCTTGTATGGGAAGC
CCGATGCGCCAGAGTTGTTTCTGAAACATGGCAAAGGTAGCGTTGCCAATGATGTTACAGATGAGATGGT
CAGACTAAACTGGCTGACGGAATTTATGCCTCTTCCGACCATCAAGCATTTTATCCGTACTCCTGATGAT
GCATGGTTACTCACCACTGCGATCCCCGGAAAAACAGCATTCCAGGTATTAGAAGAATATCCTGATTCAG
GTGAAAATATTGTTGATGCGCTGGCAGTGTTCCTGCGCCGGTTGCATTCGATTCCTGTTTGTAATTGTCC
TTTTAACAGCGATCGCGTATTTCGTCTCGCTCAGGCGCAATCACGAATGAATAACGGTTTGGTTGATGCG
AGTGATTTTGATGACGAGCGTAATGGCTGGCCTGTTGAACAAGTCTGGAAAGAAATGCATAAACTTTTGC
CATTCTCACCGGATTCAGTCGTCACTCATGGTGATTTCTCACTTGATAACCTTATTTTTGACGAGGGGAA
ATTAATAGGTTGTATTGATGTTGGACGAGTCGGAATCGCAGACCGATACCAGGATCTTGCCATCCTATGG
AACTGCCTCGGTGAGTTTTCTCCTTCATTACAGAAACGGCTTTTTCAAAAATATGGTATTGATAATCCTG
ATATGAATAAATTGCAGTTTCATTTGATGCTCGATGAGTTTTTCTAATCAGAATTGGTTAATTGGTTGTA
ACACTGGCAGAGCATTACGCTGACTTGACGGGACGGCGCAAGCTCATGACCAAAATCCCTTAACGTGAGT
TACGCGTCGTTCCACTGAGCGTCAGACCCCGTAGAAAAGATCAAAGGATCTTC
Features (pLannotate 1.2.2; 15 found; start..end, strand, type, name):
      1..589     +  rep_origin     ori: high-copy-number ColE1/pMB1/pBR322/pUC origin of replication
    827..1456    +  CDS            pVS1 StaA: stability protein from the Pseudomonas plasmid pVS1 (Heeb et al., 2000)
   1885..2958    +  CDS            pVS1 RepA: replication protein from the Pseudomonas plasmid pVS1 (Heeb et al., 2000)
   3024..3218    +  rep_origin     pVS1 oriV: origin of replication for the Pseudomonas plasmid pVS1 (Heeb et al., 2000)
   3385..3408    +  misc_feature   LB T-DNA repeat: left border repeat from octopine Ach5 T-DNA
   3430..3453    +  misc_feature   LB T-DNA repeat: left border repeat from octopine Ach5 T-DNA
   3545..3797    -  terminator     MAS terminator: mannopine synthase terminator
   3810..4358    -  CDS            bar: PAT_STRHY - Experimental evidence at protein level: Swiss-Prot protein existence level 1. Inactivates phosphinothricin (PPT) by transfer of an acetyl group from acetyl CoA. Can also acetylate demethylphosphinothricin but not PTT or glutamate. This enzyme is an effector of phosphinothricin tripeptide (PTT or bialaphos) resistance. From Streptomyces hygroscopicus. Introduced by genetic manipulation and expressed in glufosinate-tolerant maize by Dekalb Genetics.
   4364..4744    -  promoter       MAS promoter: mannopine synthase promoter (Velten et al., 1984)
   5370..5670    +  promoter       CaMV 35S promoter (fragment): strong constitutive promoter from cauliflower mosaic virus
   5671..6012    +  promoter       CaMV 35S promoter: strong constitutive promoter from cauliflower mosaic virus
   6028..6083    +  misc_feature   TMV Ω: translational enhancer from the tobacco mosaic virus 5'-leader sequence (Gallie et al., 1988)
   6102..6124    +  CDS            3xHA (fragment): three tandem HA epitope tags
   6493..6652    +  polyA_signal   CaMV poly(A) signal (fragment): cauliflower mosaic virus polyadenylation signal
   6868..7677    +  CDS            KanR: aminoglycoside phosphotransferase; aph(3')-Ia; confers resistance to kanamycin in bacteria or G418 (Geneticin®) in eukaryotes
