[The description below was written by a language model from this plasmid's Addgene catalogue record and pLannotate feature annotations shown in this document.]
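Description:
pAVEC1_N-StrepIII is an empty binary vector for stable plant transformation, designed so that a gene of interest can be cloned in frame behind an N-terminal StrepIII affinity tag. According to the record, the backbone was assembled from fragments of pENTR, pEG103 and an NPTII cassette. The 7.8 kb sequence carries two replication systems: a high-copy ColE1/pUC-type origin for propagation in E. coli, and the pVS1 oriV with its RepA replication and StaA stability proteins, a module commonly used to maintain binary vectors in Agrobacterium. Bacterial selection is by kanamycin through an aph(3')-Ia KanR gene located in the backbone.

Two tandem octopine-type left border repeats mark one edge of the T-DNA; no right border repeat was picked up by the automated annotation, so its position is not stated in the record. Next to the left border, on the reverse strand, sits the plant selection cassette: the bar phosphinothricin acetyltransferase gene driven by the mannopine synthase promoter and ended by the mannopine synthase terminator. It confers glufosinate (Basta/bialaphos) resistance on transformed plants. The primary expression locus uses a CaMV 35S promoter preceded by an additional 35S fragment, consistent with a duplicated-enhancer arrangement. This is followed by the TMV Ω translational enhancer and, downstream of the cloning region, a CaMV polyadenylation signal. The StrepIII tag itself is not annotated. The only call in that interval is a short fragment scored as 3xHA, which may be a spurious partial match rather than a functional epitope.

No insert is present. The vector is meant for strong constitutive expression of N-terminally StrepIII-tagged fusion proteins in stably transformed plants, and such a tag is generally used for affinity purification or detection.
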