Addgene plasmid #231276: pAVEC1_N-StrepIII
Purpose: (Empty Backbone) For stably expressing fusion proteins with N terminal StrepIII tags in plants
Depositing lab: Jacob Brunkard. Depositing organization: University of Wisconsin, Madison. Publication: Seamless, modular binary vectors for plant cell and molecular biology. Greenhalgh R, Horner W, Klimpel KA, Chatterjee S, Scarpin MR, Brunkard JO. Plant Biotechnol J. 2025 Jun 26. doi: 10.1111/pbi.70233. PubMed 40574375.
Backbone
  Vector backbone: Backbone assembled from fragments of pENTR, pEG103, and NPTII
  Vector type: Plant Expression
  Selectable markers: Basta
  Tag / fusion protein: StrepIII (N terminal on insert)
Growth in bacteria
  Bacterial resistance: Kanamycin, 50 μg/mL
  Growth temperature: 37°C
  Growth strain: DH5alpha
  Copy number: Unknown
Gene/Insert
  Gene/Insert name: None
  Mutation: N/A
  Tag / fusion protein: StrepIII (N terminal on insert)
Terms and licenses: Academic/Nonprofit Terms; Industry Terms: Not Available to Industry
Depositor comments: No gene inserted in primary locus, this is a vector backbone. pAVEC1 has a bialaphos resistance (BAR) cassette inserted in a secondary locus for glufosinate selection during plant transformation.
How to cite: pAVEC1_N-StrepIII was a gift from Jacob Brunkard (Addgene plasmid # 231276 ; http://n2t.net/addgene:231276 ; RRID:Addgene_231276)
